>Addgene plasmid #216940 | pST39-Mega'-deltaKT | addgene full sequence | sequence record 445613 | Addgene NGS Result
AACGCCAGCAACGCGGCCTTTTTACGGTTCCTGGCCTTTTGCTGGCCTTTTGCTCACATGTTCTTTCCTG
CGTTATCCCCTGATTCTGTGGATAACCGTATTACCGCCTTTGAGTGAGCTGATACCGCTCGCCGCAGCCG
AACGACCGAGCGCAGCGAGTCAGTGAGCGAGGAAGCGGAAGAGCGCCTGATGCGGTATTTTCTCCTTACG
CATCTGTGCGGTATTTCACACCGCAATGGTGCACTCTCAGTACAATCTGCTCTGATGCCGCATAGTTAAG
CCAGTATACACTCCGCTATCGCTACGTGACTGGGTCATGGCTGCGCCCCGACACCCGCCAACACCCGCTG
ACGCGCCCTGACGGGCTTGTCTGCTCCCGGCATCCGCTTACAGACAAGCTGTGACCGTCTCCGGGAGCTG
CATGTGTCAGAGGTTTTCACCGTCATCACCGAAACGCGCGAGGCAGCTGCGGTAAAGCTCATCAGCGTGG
TCGTGAAGCGATTCACAGATGTCTGCCTGTTCATCCGCGTCCAGCTCGTTGAGTTTCTCCAGAAGCGTTA
ATGTCTGGCTTCTGATAAAGCGGGCCATGTTAAGGGCGGTTTTTTCCTGTTTGGTCACTGATGCCTCCGT
GTAAGGGGGATTTCTGTTCATGGGGTAATGATACCGATGAAACGAGAGAGGATGCTCACGATACGGGTTA
CTGATGATGAACATGCCCGGTTACTGGAACGTTGTGAGGGTAAACAACTGGCGGTATGGATGCGGCGGGA
CCAGAGAAAAATCACTCAGGGTCAATGCCAGCGCTTCGTTAATACAGATGTAGGTGTTGGCACCATGCAT
CGATCCCGCGAAATTAATACGACTCACTATAGGGAGACCACAACGGTTTCCCTCTAGAGATAGCTTAGCG
ATGTGAAAGAAGCTGGAGAAAACTTTCAAGAAAAAGTTTCTTCTTCAGACGATAAAGAGAAGTCAAAAAA
TAAGCGGAAAATAAAAGGCGTAAATCAGATTAAAAAAGCAACGGATATTAAAAGCTCTACTAAGATTAAA
AGTTCTAATGATATTAAATCATCTACAGATTTAAAAACAATGGGATCATAAGCGAAAGGAGAAATGAGAT
ATGTCTATTCAAAAAAGTACTAATAGTTCAAGTTTAGCAGAAGTCATTGACCGTATTTTAGATAAAGGAA
TTGTTATTGATGCTTTTGCAAGAGTTTCTGTTGTAGGAATTGAAATTTTAACGATTGAAGCGCGAGTGGT
TATTGCCAGTGTTGATACATGGTTACGCTATGCAGAAGCAGTAGGGCTTCTTCGTGACGACGTAGAAGAA
AACGGTCTTCCTGAACGTTCAAATTCAAGTGAAGGGCAGCCGCGTTTTAGTATTTAATATGAAGTGGTAT
GGAACCTTCCTTTTTTGAGGGTGGTTCCAGCTTTTAGATCTAACTATTGGAGGCTACTAAAAATGGAAAT
TAAAAAAATTATGCAAGCCGTGAACGACTTTTTCGGTGAACACGTAGCTCCTCCTCATAAAATTACCTCG
GTGGAAGCTACTGAAGATGAAGGTTGGAGAGTTATTGTTGAAGTCATTGAAGAACGAGAATATATGAAAA
AATACGCCAAAGATGAAATGCTCGGAACGTACGAGTGCTTTGTAAATAAAGAAAAAGAAGTCATTTCATT
CAAACGACTCGACGTCAGATATAGAAGCGCCATTGGCATTGAAGCATAAACGATAAGATGGCAGGAGGAA
CGTAAAAATGACCGTCTTAACAGACAAAAGGAAAAAAGGCAGTGGAGCTTTTATACAAGATGACGAGACA
AAAGAGGTTCTTTCAAGAGCGCTGAGCTATTTAAAATCCGGCTATTCCATTCATTTTACAGGTCCTGCCG
GCGGAGGCAAAACCTCTTTAGCGCGAGCGCTTGCTAAAAAGAGAAAGCGTCCTGTAATGCTGATGCACGG
GAATCACGAGCTCAACAACAAAGATTTAATTGGCGATTTTACGGGATACACGAGCAAAAAAGTAATCGAC
CAGTACGTTCGTTCTGTCTATAAAAAAGATGAACAGGTGAGTGAAAACTGGCAGGATGGCCGATTGCTTG
AAGCTGTAAAAAATGGCTATACGCTGATTTACGACGAATTTACTCGTTCTAAGCCTGCGACGAATAATAT
CTTTCTATCGATATTAGAAGAAGGCGTGCTGCCGCTGTATGGAGTAAAAATGACCGATCCTTTTGTGCGC
GTGCATCCCGATTTCCGCGTCATCTTCACAAGCAATCCAGCTGAGTATGCCGGCGTATATGATACGCAAG
ATGCGCTTCTCGACAGGTTAATTACCATGTTTATTGATTATAAAGACATCGACAGAGAGACAGCGATTTT
AACGGAGAAAACGGACGTAGAAGAAGATGAAGCGCGCACAATTGTAACGCTCGTAGCAAACGTGCGAAAC
CGCTCTGGAGACGAAAACAGCAGCGGACTTAGCCTGCGGGCTTCGCTTATGATCGCTACCCTTGCCACGC
AGCAAGACATTCCTATCGATGGAAGTGACGAAGATTTTCAAACGTTATGTATCGATATTTTGCATCATCC
GCTTACCAAATGTTTGGATGAAGAAAATGCAAAAAGCAAAGCCGAAAAAATCATTTTAGAAGAATGTAAG
AATATAGACACTGAAGAAAAGTAAAGGAGCTTGAAAACATGAGTGAAACAAACGAAACAGGTATTTATAT
TTTTAGCGCCATTCAAACGGATAAAGACGAAGAATTTGGCGCCGTGGAAGTAGAAGGAACAAAAGCTGAA
ACATTTTTGATTCGCTACAAAGACGCGGCTATGGTAGCAGCTGAAGTACCGATGAAAATTTATCATCCTA
ATCGCCAAAATTTATTAATGCATCAAAACGCAGTAGCAGCGATTATGGACAAGAACGATACGGTTATTCC
AATCAGCTTTGGGAATGTATTCAAATCAAAAGAAGACGTAAAAGTTCTTTTGGAAAACCTTTATCCGCAG
TTTGAAAAGCTGTTTCCAGCGATCAAAGGAAAAATTGAAGTCGGTTTAAAAGTAATTGGGAAAAAAGAAT
GGCTTGAGAAAAAAGTAAACGAAAATCCTGAACTTGAGAAAGTATCAGCATCCGTAAAAGGAAAATCAGA
AGCAGCCGGTTATTATGAGCGTATTCAACTTGGAGGAATGGCTCAAAAGATGTTTACTTCCCTGCAAAAA
GAAGTCAAGACAGATGTGTTTTCTCCGCTTGAAGAAGCAGCGGAAGCAGCAAAAGCAAATGAGCCAACGG
GCGAAACGATGCTTTTAAACGCGTCTTTCTTAATTAACCGAGAAGATGAAGCGAAGTTTGATGAAAAAGT
AAATGAAGCGCATGAAAACTGGAAAGACAAAGCCGATTTTCATTACAGCGGTCCTTGGCCTGCTTATAAT
TTTGTGAACATTCGCCTAAAAGTAGAAGAGAAATAACGTGCTTCACAAATTAGTAACCGCACCCATTAAC
CTTGTAGTGAAAATCGGCGAAAAAGTACAGGAAGAAGCTGATAAACAGCTATATGACCTTCCGACGATTC
AGCAAAAGCTCATTCAGCTTCAAATGATGTTTGAGCTTGGTGAAATTCCAGAAGAAGCGTTTCAAGAAAA
AGAAGATGAATTGTTAATGAGGTACGAAATTGCGAAACGCAGAGAAATTGAACAATGGGAAGAGCTAACA
CAAAAAAGAAATGAGGAATCCTAGATGGGAGAATTACTGTATTTATACGGTTTAATTCCAACAAAAGAAG
CAGCAGCCATAGAGCCGTTTCCATCTTATAAGGGGTTTGACGGAGAACATTCACTGTACCCAATTGCGTT
TGATCAGGTGACGGCTGTAGTTTCTAAGCTGGATGCTGACACCTATTCAGAAAAAGTGATTCAAGAAAAA
ATGGAGCAGGATATGAGCTGGCTGCAGGAAAAAGCATTTCATCATCACGAAACGGTAGCCGCTTTGTACG
AAGAATTTACGATCATTCCATTAAAATTTTGCACCATTTATAAAGGTGAAGAAAGTCTGCAGGCAGCTAT
TGAGATTAACAAAGAAAAGATAGAGAATTCACTGACGCTGCTTCAAGGAAATGAAGAGTGGAATGTGAAA
ATTTACTGTGATGATACAGAGCTTAAAAAAGGAATCAGCGAAACGAATGAAAGCGTGAAAGCGAAAAAAC
AAGAAATTAGTCACTTATCACCAGGAAGACAGTTTTTTGAAAAGAAAAAAATAGATCAGCTGATTGAAAA
AGAATTAGAGCTTCACAAAAACAAAGTGTGTGAAGAGATACATGACAAGCTAAAAGAATTATCGCTTTAT
GACTCTGTTAAAAAGAATTGGAGCAAAGACGTAACTGGCGCAGCTGAACAGATGGCGTGGAACAGCGTGT
TTCTTCTCCCGTCTCTGCAGATTACTAAGTTCGTAAACGAAATAGAAGAGCTTCAGCAAAGGCTTGAAAA
TAAAGGCTGGAAGTTTGAAGTGACGGGACCATGGCCGCCCTATCATTTCTCGAGCTTTGCGTAAAGTGAG
GAATTAACATTATGTCTCTTAAACAATCCATGGAGAATAAAGATATTGCTCTTATTGATATTTTAGATGT
CATTTTAGATAAAGGAGTCGCCATTAAAGGAGACTTAATCATTTCCATAGCTGGCGTCGATTTAGTGTAT
TTGGATTTGCGGGTGCTTATTTCTTCGGTTGAAACGCTTGTGCAAGCAAAAGAAGGAAATCACAAACCAA
TCACTTCTGAACAATTTGATAAACAAAAAGAAGAGCTGATGGACGCTACGGGCCAGCCTAGTAAGTGGAC
GAACCCTCTAGGTTCGTGACCCTTGCGAGCAGTCGTATGCTTTCTCGAATTCCGAGCGGTTAAGCGTGAC
AGGCGGTCAGTAGGAGGAACAGTATGGCAGTCGAACATAATATGCAGTCAAGTACGATTGTAGATGTGCT
CGAAAAGATTTTGGATAAAGGAGTCGTTATAGCGGGGGACATCACCGTAGGAATTGCAGATGTCGAGCTA
TTAACGATAAAGATCCGCTTGATTGTGGCTTCGGTTGATAAGGCAAAAGAAATCGGCATGGACTGGTGGG
AAAATGATCCGTATCTCAGTTCAAAAGGAGCCAATAACAAAGCGCTCGAAGAAGAAAATAAAATGCTGCA
TGAGCGGTTAAAAACGCTTGAAGAAAAAATAGAAACGAAACGTTAAAAACTGTACGCTACTTAAAAAATG
GAGGGATTTACGACGTAAAGGAGGAAAGAAAGACATGAGTACAGGCCCTTCTTTTTCAACTAAAGACAAT
ACGCTTGAATACTTTGTGAAAGCTTCTAATAAACACGGCTTTTCACTTGATATTTCATTAAATGTAAACG
GCGCTGTGATTTCCGGTACCATGATTTCAGCAAAAGAATACTTTGATTACTTAAGCGAAACGTTTGAAGA
AGGCAGTGAAGTGGCTCAGGCGCTAAGCGAACAATTCTCTTTAGCAAGCGAAGCGAGCGAATCAAACGGA
GAAGCAGAAGCCCATTTTATTCATTTGAAAAATACAAAGATTTACTGTGGAGACAGTAAATCTACTCCTT
CTAAAGGCAAAATCTTTTGGAGAGGGAAAATAGCAGAAGTAGACGGGTTTTTCTTAGGAAAGATTTCTGA
TGCAAAATCAACGAGTAAAAAGAGTTCATAAAAAACGGCGGGGTGATTGCCCCGCCGTTTTTTAGTGATG
TGATGAGATGTGCAGCTTCTTTTTTCGATACATGAGCGGAGTCATCTTCATTTCTTTTCGAAACTGATTA
ATAAAATAGCTTGTACTATTAAACCCTACTTGATAGGCGACTTCCGTCACATTTGCTTCTGCTTGCTGCA
GTCCGGATTCGCGAACGCGTCTCGAGAGATCCGGCTGCTAACAAAGCCCGAAAGGAAGCTGAGTTGGCTG
CTGCCACCGCTGAGCAATAACTAGCATAACCCCTTGGGGCCTCTAAACGGGTCTTGAGGGGTTTTTTGCT
GAAAGGAGGAACTATATCCGACTAGTAGCCCGCCTAATGAGCGGGCTTTTTTTTAATTCCCCTATTTGTT
TATTTTTCTAAATACATTCAAATATGTATCCGCTCATGAGACAATAACCCTGATAAATGCTTCAATAATA
TTGAAAAAGGAAGAGTATGAGTATTCAACATTTCCGTGTCGCCCTTATTCCCTTTTTTGCGGCATTTTGC
CTTCCTGTTTTTGCTCACCCAGAAACGCTCGTGAAAGTAAAAGACGCAGAGGACCAATTGGGGGCACGAG
TGGGATACATAGAACTGGACTTGAATAGCGGTAAAATCCTTGAGAGTTTTCGCCCTGAAGAGCGTTTTCC
AATGATGAGCACTTTCAAAGTTCTGCTATGTGGAGCAGTATTATCCCGTGTAGATGCGGGGCAAGAGCAA
CTCGGACGACGAATACACTATTCGCAGAATGACTTGGTTGAATACTCCCCAGTGACAGAAAAGCACCTTA
CGGACGGAATGACGGTAAGAGAATTATGTAGTGCCGCCATAACGATGAGTGATAACACTGCGGCGAACTT
ACTTCTGACAACCATCGGTGGACCGAAGGAATTAACCGCTTTTTTGCACAATATGGGAGACCATGTAACT
CGCCTTGACCGTTGGGAACCAGAACTGAATGAAGCCATACCAAACGACGAGCGAGACACCACAATGCCTG
CGGCAATGGCAACAACATTACGCAAACTATTAACTGGCGAACTACTTACTCTGGCTTCACGGCAACAATT
AATAGACTGGCTTGAAGCGGATAAAGTTGCAGGACCACTACTGCGTTCGGCACTTCCTGCTGGCTGGTTT
ATTGCTGATAAATCTGGGGCAGGAGAGCGTGGTTCACGGGGTATCATTGCCGCACTTGGACCAGATGGTA
AGCCTTCCCGTATCGTAGTTATCTACACGACGGGTAGTCAGGCAACTATGGACGAACGAAATAGACAGAT
TGCTGAAATAGGGGCTTCACTGATTAAGCATTGGTAAACCGATACAATTAAAGGCTCCTTTTGGAGCCTT
TTTTTTTGGACGGACCGGTAGAAAAGATCAAAGGATCTTCTTGAGATCCTTTTTTTCTGCGCGTAATCTG
CTGCTTGCAAACAAAAAAACCACCGCTACCAGCGGTGGTTTGTTTGCCGGATCAAGAGCTACCAACTCTT
TTTCCGAAGGTAACTGGCTTCAGCAGAGCGCAGATACCAAATACTGTCCTTCTAGTGTAGCCGTAGTTAG
GCCACCACTTCAAGAACTCTGTAGCACCGCCTACATACCTCGCTCTGCTAATCCTGTTACCAGTGGCTGC
TGCCAGTGGCGATAAGTCGTGTCTTACCGGGTTGGACTCAAGACGATAGTTACCGGATAAGGCGCAGCGG
TCGGGCTGAACGGGGGGTTCGTGCACACAGCCCAGCTTGGAGCGAACGACCTACACCGAACTGAGATACC
TACAGCGTGAGCTATGAGAAAGCGCCACGCTTCCCGAAGGGAGAAAGGCGGACAGGTATCCGGTAAGCGG
CAGGGTCGGAACAGGAGAGCGCACGAGGGAGCTTCCAGGGGGAAACGCCTGGTATCTTTATAGTCCTGTC
GGGTTTCGCCACCTCTGACTTGAGCGTCGATTTTTGTGATGCTCGTCAGGGGGGCGGAGCCTATGGAAA
Features (pLannotate 1.2.2; 16 found; start..end, strand, type, name):
     48..181     +  rep_origin     RSF ori (fragment): Plasmids containing the RSF 1030 origin of replication can be propagated in E. coli cells that contain additional plasmids with compatible origins.
    186..325     -  misc_feature   bom: basis of mobility region from pBR322
    427..618     -  CDS            rop: Rop protein, which maintains plasmids at low copy number; rop
    658..768     +  CDS            mbeC (fragment): MBEC_ECOLX - Experimental evidence at protein level: Swiss-Prot protein existence level 1. Required for efficient mobilization of ColE1 plasmid and is thus essential to promote the specific transfer of the plasmid during conjugation. Probably functions by inducing DNA bending, helping the MbeA relaxase to melt the DNA around the nic site and cleave the phosphodiester bond. Binds specifically double-stranded DNA (dsDNA) containing the ColE1 oriT but does not recognize the inverted repeat (IR). From Escherichia coli.
    855..873     +  promoter       T7 promoter: promoter for bacteriophage T7 RNA polymerase
   1121..1384    +  CDS            gvpB: GVPB_BACME - Protein inferred from homology: Swiss-Prot protein existence level 3. Gas vesicles are small, hollow, gas filled protein structures that are found in several microbial planktonic microorganisms. They allow the positioning of the organism at the favorable depth for growth. GvpA type proteins form the essential core of the structure. From Bacillus megaterium.
   3905..3921    +  5'UTR          OsADH 5'-UTR (fragment): translational enhancer from the 5'-UTR of the Oryza sativa alcohol dehydrogenase gene (Sugio et al., 2008)
   4562..4846    +  CDS            gvpS: GVPS_BACME - Protein inferred from homology: Swiss-Prot protein existence level 3. Gas vesicles are small, hollow, gas filled protein structures that are found in several microbial planktonic microorganisms. They allow the positioning of the organism at the favorable depth for growth (By similarity). From Bacillus megaterium.
   4924..5223    +  CDS            gvpJ: GVPJ_BACME - Protein inferred from homology: Swiss-Prot protein existence level 3. Gas vesicles are small, hollow, gas filled protein structures that are found in several microbial planktonic microorganisms. They allow the positioning of the organism at the favorable depth for growth. This protein could be important for the shape determination of the gas vesicle. From Bacillus megaterium.
   5762..5881    -  CDS            ydeC (fragment): YDEC_BACSU - Protein predicted: Swiss-Prot protein existence level 4. From Bacillus subtilis (strain 168).
   5914..5963    +  CDS            SET1 (fragment): solubility-enhancement tag derived from T7 phage gene 10B
   5971..6018    +  terminator     T7 terminator: transcription terminator for bacteriophage T7 RNA polymerase
   6085..6176    +  promoter       AmpR promoter: bla
   6177..7034    +  CDS            bla: BLAT_ECOLX - Experimental evidence at protein level: Swiss-Prot protein existence level 1. TEM-type are the most prevalent beta-lactamases in enterobacteria; they hydrolyze the beta-lactam bond in susceptible beta-lactam antibiotics, thus conferring resistance to penicillins and cephalosporins. TEM-3 and TEM-4 are capable of hydrolyzing cefotaxime and ceftazidime. TEM-5 is capable of hydrolyzing ceftazidime. TEM-6 is capable of hydrolyzing ceftazidime and aztreonam. TEM-8/CAZ-2, TEM- 16/CAZ-7 and TEM-24/CAZ-6 are markedly active against ceftazidime. IRT- 4 shows resistance to beta-lactamase in
   7041..7080    +  terminator     fd terminator: central terminator from bacteriophage fd (Otsuka and Kunisawa, 1982)
   7111..7699    +  rep_origin     ori: high-copy-number ColE1/pMB1/pBR322/pUC origin of replication
