[The description below was written by a language model from this plasmid's Addgene catalogue record and pLannotate feature annotations shown in this document.]
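Description:
pST39-Mega'-deltaKT is a bacterial expression plasmid of about 7.7 kb built on the pST39 backbone, a T7-driven vector designed for expressing several genes together in E. coli. It is maintained through a ColE1/pMB1-type origin accompanied by the rop gene and the pBR322 bom region. The presence of rop is consistent with the low copy number listed in the record, even though the automated annotation labels the origin generically as high copy. Selection is by ampicillin through a TEM beta-lactamase (bla) expressed from its own promoter.

The payload is "Mega'", a synthetic version of the Priestia (formerly Bacillus) megaterium gas vesicle gene cluster, assembled by Gibson cloning and modified here so that GvpK and GvpT are knocked out. The cluster occupies roughly 5 kb between a T7 promoter and a T7 terminator, so expression depends on a host that supplies T7 RNA polymerase. The feature table recognises only three of its genes: gvpB, which encodes the GvpA-type major shell protein, plus gvpS and gvpJ. Large stretches of the insert are left unannotated and presumably hold the remaining gvp genes. The record does not describe how the two knockouts were made. Several short fragment hits (RSF ori, mbeC, OsADH 5'-UTR, ydeC and the SET1 tag) are probably backbone remnants or chance matches rather than functional parts.

Gas vesicles are hollow, gas-filled protein nanostructures, and the associated publication examines their assembly through systematic protein-protein interaction analysis. This plasmid therefore appears to be a deletion variant for testing how loss of GvpK and GvpT affects gas vesicle formation in a heterologous bacterial host.
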