Addgene plasmid #216940: pST39-Mega'-deltaKT
Purpose: Mega' with knockout of GvpK and GvpT
Depositing lab: George Lu. Depositing organization: Rice University. Publication: Elucidating the assembly of gas vesicles by systematic protein-protein interaction analysis. Iburg M, Anderson AP, Wong VT, Anton ED, He A, Lu GJ. EMBO J. 2024 Oct;43(19):4156-4172. doi: 10.1038/s44318-024-00178-2. Epub 2024 Sep 3. PubMed 39227754.
Backbone
  Vector backbone: pST39
  Vector type: Bacterial Expression
Growth in bacteria
  Bacterial resistance: Ampicillin, 100 μg/mL
  Growth temperature: 30°C
  Growth strain: DH5alpha
  Copy number: Low Copy
Gene/Insert
  Gene/Insert name: Mega' with knockout of GvpK and GvpT
  Species: Synthetic; Priestia megaterium
  Cloning method: Gibson Cloning
Terms and licenses: Academic/Nonprofit Terms; Industry Terms: Not Available to Industry
Depositor comments: Please visit https://www.biorxiv.org/content/10.1101/2023.07.23.550228v1 for bioRxiv preprint.
How to cite: pST39-Mega'-deltaKT was a gift from George Lu (Addgene plasmid # 216940 ; http://n2t.net/addgene:216940 ; RRID:Addgene_216940)
